>Addgene plasmid #18343 | T4 Lysozyme K48-[AAAA] WT* | addgene partial sequence | sequence record 24131 | 3primeUP
CTANGAAAAGCCGCTCATTAGGCGGGCTCAGATCTGCTCATGTTTGACAGCTTATCATCGATAAGCTTCG
GCAATAAATTCTTGATATGTTTTCATATGTTTCCTTTAAATATTTTAATTAGTAATTGTCTATTCAAGTA
ATTGTGAATATACTATCACAATTCCAAGAGAAAGTAAACAGCTTTATAGATTTTTATACGCGTCCCAAGT
GCCAGTTCTAAACGTTGTAATGACTCGTTTTGCGCGATTAGGTGTTTGATTATACCATCTACTTTTAGCT
AAGTTAACTGCTGCTTCATCCCAGCGTTTTTGTTGAAGCATACGTAAAGAGTTAGTAAATCCTGCCACAC
CGGTTTCTCCCATTTGGAAAACCATATTAATCAATGCAGCGCGACGAACCGCATCAAGAGAATCATAAAC
CGGTTTTAATTTAGCATTTCTCAGAATTCCGCGAACAGCAGCATCAACATCCTGATTAAAGAGTTTTTCA
GCCTCATCTTTTGTAATTACACCATTAGTATTACGCCCAATAGCTGCAGCTGCTGCTTTATCTAATTCAG
ATTTAGCAGCATTAAGTGATGGACTTTTTGTAAGCAAATGACCGATGCCAATAGTGTAATAGCCTTCTGT
GTCTTTATAGATTTTAAGTCTAAGACCTTCATCTATACGTAACATTTCAAATATATTCATAATACCTCCT
AAGCATCGATGGATCCTGTTTCCTGTGTGAAATTGTTATCCGCTCACAATTCCACACATTATACGAGCCG
ATGATTAATTGTCAACAGGGGGATGGGGAGTAAGCTGATCCTGTTTCCTGTGTGAAATTGTTATCCGCTC
ACAATTCCACACATTATACGAGCCGATGATTAATTGTCAACAGGGGGATGGGGAGTAAGCTCATCGATGG
ATCGACCGGGGTTNCCNGGGGGGAAAATGGNTAANCCGCNCNCAANTNCCCCNNNTTNTACGAGCCGGGA
AGCNNNAAGGGGNAAGCCCGGGGGGGCCCAANGGNGGGNGCNAACNTNCNTTTAANTGGNGNTNGNNNCN
CNCNGNCCNCTTTCCGNNCGGGAAACCNGNCGGGGCCNGGANNCCCNNNCNAANGGGGN
