[The description below was written by a language model from this plasmid's Addgene catalogue record.]
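Description:
T4 Lysozyme K48-[AAAA] WT* is a bacterial expression plasmid built on the pHS1403 backbone (about 5 kb without insert) that carries an engineered variant of the bacteriophage T4 lysozyme gene (gene e). It is maintained in E. coli as a high-copy plasmid under ampicillin selection. The record does not include a feature table and does not name the origin of replication or the promoter that drives expression, so these details of the pHS1403 backbone cannot be stated from the information given.

The insert is roughly 600 bp and was cloned as a BamHI–HindIII fragment, with both sites preserved. According to the depositor's comments, the BamHI site lies 27 bp from the start codon and the HindIII site 115 bp from the stop codon, so the fragment includes short flanking untranslated regions around the lysozyme coding sequence. The mutation designation "K48-[AAAA] WT*" suggests an insertion of four alanine residues next to lysine 48. "WT*" is conventionally used for the cysteine-free pseudo-wild-type T4 lysozyme background, although the record itself does not spell out either point. No affinity tags, fusion partners or reporters are listed.

The record gives no explicit purpose beyond bacterial expression. A construct of this type would typically be used to produce the variant protein in E. coli for studies of how an insertion affects protein structure, folding and stability. T4 lysozyme is a widely used model system for such work.
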