Addgene plasmid #18343: T4 Lysozyme K48-[AAAA] WT*
Depositing lab: Brian Matthews. Depositing organization: University of Oregon.
Backbone
  Vector backbone: pHS1403
  Backbone size w/o insert (bp): 5000
  Vector type: Bacterial Expression
Growth in bacteria
  Bacterial resistance: Ampicillin, 100 μg/mL
  Growth temperature: 37°C
  Growth strain: DH5alpha
  Copy number: High Copy
Gene/Insert
  Gene/Insert name: T4 Lysozyme (alt name: DH12 TA)
  Species: Bacteriophage T4
  Insert size (bp): 600
  Mutation: K48-[AAAA] WT*
  GenBank ID: NP_049736
  Entrez Gene: e (a.k.a. T4p123)
  Cloning method: Restriction Enzyme; 5′ cloning site BamHI (not destroyed); 3′ cloning site HindIII (not destroyed)
  Sequencing primers: 5′ na; 3′ GGCGTATCACGAGGCCC
Terms and licenses: Academic/Nonprofit Terms; Industry Terms: Not Available to Industry
Depositor comments: The BamHI site is 27 bp from the ATG and the HindIII site is 115 bp from the stop.
How to cite: T4 Lysozyme K48-[AAAA] WT* was a gift from Brian Matthews (Addgene plasmid # 18343 ; http://n2t.net/addgene:18343 ; RRID:Addgene_18343)
